>Addgene plasmid #77723 | GRK4 gRNA (BRDN0001145215) | addgene full sequence | sequence record 188306 | Addgene Assembled Sequence
CCCGGGTGCAAAGATGGATAAAGTTTTAAACAGAGAGGAATCTTTGCAGCTAATGGACCTTCTAGGTCTT
GAAAGGAGTGGGAATTGGCTCCGGTGCCCGTCAGTGGGCAGAGCGCACATCGCCCACAGTCCCCGAGAAG
TTGGGGGGAGGGGTCGGCAATTGATCCGGTGCCTAGAGAAGGTGGCGCGGGGTAAACTGGGAAAGTGATG
TCGTGTACTGGCTCCGCCTTTTTCCCGAGGGTGGGGGAGAACCGTATATAAGTGCAGTAGTCGCCGTGAA
CGTTCTTTTTCGCAACGGGTTTGCCGCCAGAACACAGGTAAGTGCCGTGTGTGGTTCCCGCGGGCCTGGC
CTCTTTACGGGTTATGGCCCTTGCGTGCCTTGAATTACTTCCACCTGGCTGCAGTACGTGATTCTTGATC
CCGAGCTTCGGGTTGGAAGTGGGTGGGAGAGTTCGAGGCCTTGCGCTTAAGGAGCCCCTTCGCCTCGTGC
TTGAGTTGAGGCCTGGCCTGGGCGCTGGGGCCGCCGCGTGCGAATCTGGTGGCACCTTCGCGCCTGTCTC
GCTGCTTTCGATAAGTCTCTAGCCATTTAAAATTTTTGATGACCTGCTGCGACGCTTTTTTTCTGGCAAG
ATAGTCTTGTAAATGCGGGCCAAGATCTGCACACTGGTATTTCGGTTTTTGGGGCCGCGGGCGGCGACGG
GGCCCGTGCGTCCCAGCGCACATGTTCGGCGAGGCGGGGCCTGCGAGCGCGGCCACCGAGAATCGGACGG
GGGTAGTCTCAAGCTGGCCGGCCTGCTCTGGTGCCTGGCCTCGCGCCGCCGTGTATCGCCCCGCCCTGGG
CGGCAAGGCTGGCCCGGTCGGCACCAGTTGCGTGAGCGGAAAGATGGCCGCTTCCCGGCCCTGCTGCAGG
GAGCTCAAAATGGAGGACGCGGCGCTCGGGAGAGCGGGCGGGTGAGTCACCCACACAAAGGAAAAGGGCC
TTTCCGTCCTCAGCCGTCGCTTCATGTGACTCCACGGAGTACCGGGCGCCGTCCAGGCACCTCGATTAGT
TCTCGAGCTTTTGGAGTACGTCGTCTTTAGGTTGGGGGGAGGGGTTTTATGCGATGGAGTTTCCCCACAC
TGAGTGGGTGGAGACTGAAGTTAGGCCAGCTTGGCACTTGATGTAATTCTCCTTGGAATTTGCCCTTTTT
GAGTTTGGATCTTGGTTCATTCTCAAGCCTCAGACAGTGGTTCAAAGTTTTTTTCTTCCATTTCAGGTGT
CGTGACGTACGGCCACCATGACCGAGTACAAGCCCACGGTGCGCCTCGCCACCCGCGACGACGTCCCCAG
GGCCGTACGCACCCTCGCCGCCGCGTTCGCCGACTACCCCGCCACGCGCCACACCGTCGATCCGGACCGC
CACATCGAGCGGGTCACCGAGCTGCAAGAACTCTTCCTCACGCGCGTCGGGCTCGACATCGGCAAGGTGT
GGGTCGCGGACGACGGCGCCGCCGTGGCGGTCTGGACCACGCCGGAGAGCGTCGAAGCGGGGGCGGTGTT
CGCCGAGATCGGCCCGCGCATGGCCGAGTTGAGCGGTTCCCGGCTGGCCGCGCAGCAACAGATGGAAGGC
CTCCTGGCGCCGCACCGGCCCAAGGAGCCCGCGTGGTTCCTGGCCACCGTCGGAGTCTCGCCCGACCACC
AGGGCAAGGGTCTGGGCAGCGCCGTCGTGCTCCCCGGAGTGGAGGCGGCCGAGCGCGCCGGGGTGCCCGC
CTTCCTGGAGACCTCCGCGCCCCGCAACCTCCCCTTCTACGAGCGGCTCGGCTTCACCGTCACCGCCGAC
GTCGAGGTGCCCGAAGGACCGCGCACCTGGTGCATGACCCGCAAGCCCGGTGCCTGAACGCGTTAAGTCG
ACAATCAACCTCTGGATTACAAAATTTGTGAAAGATTGACTGGTATTCTTAACTATGTTGCTCCTTTTAC
GCTATGTGGATACGCTGCTTTAATGCCTTTGTATCATGCTATTGCTTCCCGTATGGCTTTCATTTTCTCC
TCCTTGTATAAATCCTGGTTGCTGTCTCTTTATGAGGAGTTGTGGCCCGTTGTCAGGCAACGTGGCGTGG
TGTGCACTGTGTTTGCTGACGCAACCCCCACTGGTTGGGGCATTGCCACCACCTGTCAGCTCCTTTCCGG
GACTTTCGCTTTCCCCCTCCCTATTGCCACGGCGGAACTCATCGCCGCCTGCCTTGCCCGCTGCTGGACA
GGGGCTCGGCTGTTGGGCACTGACAATTCCGTGGTGTTGTCGGGGAAATCATCGTCCTTTCCTTGGCTGC
TCGCCTGTGTTGCCACCTGGATTCTGCGCGGGACGTCCTTCTGCTACGTCCCTTCGGCCCTCAATCCAGC
GGACCTTCCTTCCCGCGGCCTGCTGCCGGCTCTGCGGCCTCTTCCGCGTCTTCGCCTTCGCCCTCAGACG
AGTCGGATCTCCCTTTGGGCCGCCTCCCCGCGTCGACTTTAAGACCAATGACTTACAAGGCAGCTGTAGA
TCTTAGCCACTTTTTAAAAGAAAAGGGGGGACTGGAAGGGCTAATTCACTCCCAACGAAGACAAGATCTG
CTTTTTGCTTGTACTGGGTCTCTCTGGTTAGACCAGATCTGAGCCTGGGAGCTCTCTGGCTAACTAGGGA
ACCCACTGCTTAAGCCTCAATAAAGCTTGCCTTGAGTGCTTCAAGTAGTGTGTGCCCGTCTGTTGTGTGA
CTCTGGTAACTAGAGATCCCTCAGACCCTTTTAGTCAGTGTGGAAAATCTCTAGCAGTACGTATAGTAGT
TCATGTCATCTTATTATTCAGTATTTATAACTTGCAAAGAAATGAATATCAGAGAGTGAGAGGAACTTGT
TTATTGCAGCTTATAATGGTTACAAATAAAGCAATAGCATCACAAATTTCACAAATAAAGCATTTTTTTC
ACTGCATTCTAGTTGTGGTTTGTCCAAACTCATCAATGTATCTTATCATGTCTGGCTCTAGCTATCCCGC
CCCTAACTCCGCCCATCCCGCCCCTAACTCCGCCCAGTTCCGCCCATTCTCCGCCCCATGGCTGACTAAT
TTTTTTTATTTATGCAGAGGCCGAGGCCGCCTCGGCCTCTGAGCTATTCCAGAAGTAGTGAGGAGGCTTT
TTTGGAGGCCTAGGGACGTACCCAATTCGCCCTATAGTGAGTCGTATTACGCGCGCTCACTGGCCGTCGT
TTTACAACGTCGTGACTGGGAAAACCCTGGCGTTACCCAACTTAATCGCCTTGCAGCACATCCCCCTTTC
GCCAGCTGGCGTAATAGCGAAGAGGCCCGCACCGATCGCCCTTCCCAACAGTTGCGCAGCCTGAATGGCG
AATGGG
[124 nt withheld, positions 3367-3490]
C
[91 nt withheld, positions 3492-3582]
A
[49 nt withheld, positions 3584-3632]
CCTTTGACGTTGGAGTCCACGTTCTTT
[37 nt withheld, positions 3660-3696]
ACCCTATCTCGGTCTATTCTTTTGATTTATAAGGGATTTTGCCGATTTCGGCCTATTGGTTAAAAAATGA
GCTGATTTAACAAAAATTTAACGCGAATTTTAACAAAATATTAACGCTTACAATTTAGGTGGCACTTTTC
GGGGAAATGTGCGCGGAACCCCTATTTGTTTATTTTTCTAAATACATTCAAATATGTATCCGCTCATGAG
ACAATAACCCTGATAAATGCTTCAATAATATTGAAAAAGGAAGAGTATGAGTATTCAACATTTCCGTGTC
GCCCTTATTCCCTTTTTTGCGGCATTTTGCCTTCCTGTTTTTGCTCACCCAGAAACGCTGGTGAAAGTAA
AAGATGCTGAAGATCAGTTGGGTGCACGAGTGGGTTACATCGAACTGGATCTCAACAGCGGTAAGATCCT
TGAGAGTTTTCGCCCCGAAGAACGTTTTCCAATGATGAGCACTTTTAAAGTTCTGCTATGTGGCGCGGTA
TTATCCCGTATTGACGCCGGGCAAGAGCAACTCGGTCGCCGCATACACTATTCTCAGAATGACTTGGTTG
AGTACTCACCAGTCACAGAAAAGCATCTTACGGATGGCATGACAGTAAGAGAATTATGCAGTGCTGCCAT
AACCATGAGTGATAACACTGCGGCCAACTTACTTCTGACAACGATCGGAGGACCGAAGGAGCTAACCGCT
TTTTTGCACAACATGGGGGATCATGTAACTCGCCTTGATCGTTGGGAACCGGAGCTGAATGAAGCCATAC
CAAACGACGAGCGTGACACCACGATGCCTGTAGCAATGGCAACAACGTTGCGCAAACTATTAACTGGCGA
ACTACTTACTCTAGCTTCCCGGCAACAATTAATAGACTGGATGGAGGCGGATAAAGTTGCAGGACCACTT
CTGCGCTCGGCCCTTCCGGCTGGCTGGTTTATTGCTGATAAATCTGGAGCCGGTGAGCGTGGGTCTCGCG
GTATCATTGCAGCACTGGGGCCAGATGGTAAGCCCTCCCGTATCGTAGTTATCTACACGACGGGGAGTCA
GGCAACTATGGATGAACGAAATAGACAGATCGCTGAGATAGGTGCCTCACTGATTAAGCATTGGTAACTG
TCAGACCAAGTTTACTCATATATACTTTAGATTGATTTAAAACTTCATTTTTAATTTAAAAGGATCTAGG
TGAAGATCCTTTTTGATAATCTCATGACCAAAATCCCTTAACGTGAGTTTTCGTTCCACTGAGCGTCAGA
CCCCGTAGAAAAGATCAAAGGATCTTCTTGAGATCCTTTTTTTCTGCGCGTAATCTGCTGCTTGCAAACA
AAAAAACCACCGCTACCAGCGGTGGTTTGTTTGCCGGATCAAGAGCTACCAACTCTTTTTCCGAAGGTAA
CTGGCTTCAGCAGAGCGCAGATACCAAATACTGTTCTTCTAGTGTAGCCGTAGTTAGGCCACCACTTCAA
GAACTCTGTAGCACCGCCTACATACCTCGCTCTGCTAATCCTGTTACCAGTGGCTGCTGCCAGTGGCGAT
AAGTCGTGTCTTACCGGGTTGGACTCAAGACGATAGTTACCGGATAAGGCGCAGCGGTCGGGCTGAACGG
GGGGTTCGTGCACACAGCCCAGCTTGGAGCGAACGACCTACACCGAACTGAGATACCTACAGCGTGAGCT
ATGAGAAAGCGCCACGCTTCCCGAAGGGAGAAAGGCGGACAGGTATCCGGTAAGCGGCAGGGTCGGAACA
GGAGAGCGCACGAGGGAGCTTCCAGGGGGAAACGCCTGGTATCTTTATAGTCCTGTCGGGTTTCGCCACC
TCTGACTTGAGCGTCGATTTTTGTGATGCTCGTCAGGGGGGCGGAGCCTATGGAAAAACGCCAGCAACGC
GGCCTTTTTACGGTTCCTGGCCTTTTGCTGGCCTTTTGCTCACATGTTCTTTCCTGCGTTATCCCCTGAT
TCTGTGGATAACCGTATTACCGCCTTTGAGTGAGCTGATACCGCTCGCCGCAGCCGAACGACCGAGCGCA
GCGAGTCAGTGAGCGAGGAAGCGGAAGAGCGCCCAATACGCAAACCGCCTCTCCCCGCGCGTTGGCCGAT
TCATTAATGCAGCTGGCACGACAGGTTTCCCGACTGGAAAGCGGGCAGTGAGCGCAACGCAATTAATGTG
AGTTAGCTCACTCATTAGGCACCCCAGGCTTTACACTTTATGCTTCCGGCTCGTATGTTGTGTGGAATTG
TGAGCGGATAACAATTTCACACAGGAAACAGCTATGACCATGATTACGCCAAGCGCGCAATTAACCCTCA
CTAAAGGGAACAAAAGCTGGAGCTGCAAGCTTAATGTAGTCTTATGCAATACTCTTGTAGTCTTGCAACA
TGGTAACGATGAGTTAGCAACATGCCTTACAAGGAGAGAAAAAGCACCGTGCATGCCGATTGGTGGAAGT
AAGGTGGTACGATCGTGCCTTATTAGGAAGGCAACAGACGGGTCTGACATGGATTGGACGAACCACTGAA
TTGCCGCATTGCAGAGATATTGTATTTAAGTGCCTAGCTCGATACATAAACGGGTCTCTCTGGTTAGACC
AGATCTGAGCCTGGGAGCTCTCTGGCTAACTAGGGAACCCACTGCTTAAGCCTCAATAAAGCTTGCCTTG
AGTGCTTCAAGTAGTGTGTGCCCGTCTGTTGTGTGACTCTGGTAACTAGAGATCCCTCAGACCCTTTTAG
TCAGTGTGGAAAATCTCTAGCAGTGGCGCCCGAACAGGGACTTGAAAGCGAAAGGGAAACCAGAGGAGCT
CTCTCGACGCAGGACTCGGCTTGCTGAAGCGCGCACGGCAAGAGGCGAGGGGCGGCGACTGGTGAGTACG
CCAAAAATTTTGACTAGCGGAGGCTAGAAGGAGAGAGATGGGTGCGAGAGCGTCAGTATTAAGCGGGGGA
GAATTAGATCGCGATGGGAAAAAATTCGGTTAAGGCCAGGGGGAAAGAAAAAATATAAATTAAAACATAT
AGTATGGGCAAGCAGGGAGCTAGAACGATTCGCAGTTAATCCTGGCCTGTTAGAAACATCAGAAGGCTGT
AGACAAATACTGGGACAGCTACAACCATCCCTTCAGACAGGATCAGAAGAACTTAGATCATTATATAATA
CAGTAGCAACCCTCTATTGTGTGCATCAAAGGATAGAGATAAAAGACACCAAGGAAGCTTTAGACAAGAT
AGAGGAAGAGCAAAACAAAAGTAAGACCACCGCACAGCAAGCGGCCGCTGATCTTCAGACCTGGAGGAGG
AGATATGAGGGACAATTGGAGAAGTGAATTATATAAATATAAAGTAGTAAAAATTGAACCATTAGGAGTA
GCACCCACCAAGGCAAAGAGAAGAGTGGTGCAGAGAGAAAAAAGAGCAGTGGGAATAGGAGCTTTGTTCC
TTGGGTTCTTGGGAGCAGCAGGAAGCACTATGGGCGCAGCGTCAATGACGCTGACGGTACAGGCCAGACA
ATTATTGTCTGGTATAGTGCAGCAGCAGAACAATTTGCTGAGGGCTATTGAGGCGCAACAGCATCTGTTG
CAACTCACAGTCTGGGGCATCAAGCAGCTCCAGGCAAGAATCCTGGCTGTGGAAAGATACCTAAAGGATC
AACAGCTCCTGGGGATTTGGGGTTGCTCTGGAAAACTCATTTGCACCACTGCTGTGCCTTGGAATGCTAG
TTGGAGTAATAAATCTCTGGAACAGATTTGGAATCACACGACCTGGATGGAGTGGGACAGAGAAATTAAC
AATTACACAAGCTTAATACACTCCTTAATTGAAGAATCGCAAAACCAGCAAGAAAAGAATGAACAAGAAT
TATTGGAATTAGATAAATGGGCAAGTTTGTGGAATTGGTTTAACATAACAAATTGGCTGTGGTATATAAA
ATTATTCATAATGATAGTAGGAGGCTTGGTAGGTTTAAGAATAGTTTTTGCTGTACTTTCTATAGTGAAT
AGAGTTAGGCAGGGATATTCACCATTATCGTTTCAGACCCACCTCCCAACCCCGAGGGGACCCAGAGAGG
GCCTATTTCCCATGATTCCTTCATATTTGCATATACGATACAAGGCTGTTAGAGAGATAATTAGAATTAA
TTTGACTGTAAACACAAAGATATTAGTACAAAATACGTGACGTAGAAAGTAATAATTTCTTGGGTAGTTT
GCAGTTTTAAAATTATGTTTTAAAATGGACTATCATATGCTTACCGTAACTTGAAAGTATTTCGATTTCT
TGGCTTTATATATCTTGTGGAAAGGACGAAACACCGGCGGCTTGGAAGATTTACAGGTTTTAGAGCTAGA
AATAGCAAGTTAAAATAAGGCTAGTCCGTTATCAACTTGAAAAAGTGGCACCGAGTCGGTGCTTTTTTAA
GCTTGGCGTAACTAGATCTTGAGACAAATGGCAGTATTCATCCACAATTTTAAAAGAAAAGGGGGGATTG
GGGGGTACAGTGCAGGGGAAAGAATAGTAGACATAATAGCAACAGACATACAAACTAAAGAATTACAAAA
ACAAATTACAAAAATTCAAAATTTTCGGGTTTATTACAGGGACAGCAGAGATCCACTTTGGCGCCGGCTC
GAGGGGG
Features (pLannotate 1.2.2; 29 found; start..end, strand, type, name):
     14..80      +  CDS            small t antigen (fragment): SV40 (simian virus 40) small t antigen
    106..317     +  promoter       EF-1α core promoter: core promoter for human elongation factor EF-1α
    318..1256    +  intron         EF-1α intron A: intron upstream of the start codon of human EF-1α
   1278..1877    +  CDS            PuroR (fragment): puromycin N-acetyltransferase; pac from Streptomyces; confers resistance to puromycin
   1893..2481    +  misc_feature   WPRE: woodchuck hepatitis virus posttranscriptional regulatory element
   2532..2551    +  misc_feature   cPPT/CTS (fragment): central polypurine tract and central termination sequence of HIV-1
   2553..2786    +  LTR            3' LTR (ΔU3): self-inactivating 3' long terminal repeat (LTR) from HIV-1
   2864..2985    +  polyA_signal   SV40 poly(A) signal: SV40 polyadenylation signal
   3025..3160    +  rep_origin     SV40 ori: SV40 origin of replication
   3181..3199    -  promoter       T7 promoter: promoter for bacteriophage T7 RNA polymerase
   3207..3362    +  CDS            lacZα (fragment): LacZα fragment of β-galactosidase; lacZ fragment
   3367..3795    +  rep_origin     f1 ori (sequence partly withheld): f1 bacteriophage origin of replication; arrow indicates direction of (+) strand synthesis
   3848..3952    +  promoter       AmpR promoter: bla
   3953..4813    +  CDS            AmpR: β-lactamase; bla; confers resistance to ampicillin, carbenicillin, and related antibiotics
   4984..5572    +  rep_origin     ori: high-copy-number ColE1/pMB1/pBR322/pUC origin of replication
   5755..5847    +  CDS            lacI (fragment): lac repressor; lacI; The lac repressor binds to the lac operator to inhibit transcription in E. coli. This inhibition can be relieved by adding lactose or isopropyl-β-D-thiogalactopyranoside (IPTG).
   5860..5881    +  protein_bind   CAP binding site: CAP binding activates transcription in the presence of cAMP. E. coli catabolite activator protein
   5896..5926    +  promoter       lac promoter: promoter for the E. coli lac operon
   5934..5950    +  protein_bind   lac operator: The lac repressor binds to the lac operator to inhibit transcription in E. coli. This inhibition can be relieved by adding lactose or isopropyl-β-D-thiogalactopyranoside (IPTG). lac repressor encoded by lacI
   5995..6013    +  promoter       T3 promoter: promoter for bacteriophage T3 RNA polymerase
   6041..6267    +  promoter       RSV promoter: Rous sarcoma virus enhancer/promoter
   6268..6448    +  LTR            5' LTR (truncated): truncated 5' long terminal repeat (LTR) from HIV-1
   6495..6620    +  misc_feature   HIV-1 Ψ: packaging signal of human immunodeficiency virus type 1
   6604..6967    +  CDS            HIV-1 gag (fragment): gag protein from human immunodeficiency virus 1; gag
   7113..7346    +  misc_feature   RRE: The Rev response element (RRE) of HIV-1 allows for Rev-dependent mRNA export from the nucleus to the cytoplasm.
   7723..7749    +  CDS            Rev (fragment): human immunodeficiency virus 1 (HIV-1) Rev protein; rev; enhances nuclear export of unspliced and incompletely spliced viral mRNAs
   7753..7993    +  promoter       U6 promoter: RNA polymerase III promoter for human U6 snRNA
   8023..8098    +  misc_RNA       gRNA scaffold: guide RNA scaffold for the Streptococcus pyogenes CRISPR/Cas9 system
   8154..8271    +  misc_feature   cPPT/CTS: central polypurine tract and central termination sequence of HIV-1
