[The description below was written by a language model from this plasmid's Addgene catalogue record and pLannotate feature annotations shown in this document.]
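Description:
GRK4 gRNA (BRDN0001145215) is a third-generation lentiviral guide RNA plasmid built on the lentiGuide-Puro backbone and designed to direct Streptococcus pyogenes Cas9 to the human GRK4 gene (G protein-coupled receptor kinase 4). The guide was designed against several GRK4 reference transcripts and belongs to a human kinome gRNA collection. In bacteria the roughly 8.3 kb plasmid is maintained through a high-copy ColE1/pUC-type origin and selected with ampicillin via the β-lactamase gene. An f1 origin, an SV40 origin and lac/T7/T3 promoter remnants are also carried over from the backbone.

The viral portion is organised as a self-inactivating transfer vector. An RSV promoter drives a truncated HIV-1 5' LTR, making genomic RNA production Tat-independent. This is followed by the Ψ packaging signal with a gag fragment, the Rev response element for nuclear export of the full-length transcript, and a central polypurine tract. The unit ends in a ΔU3 3' LTR. Within this unit, a human U6 RNA polymerase III promoter transcribes the GRK4-specific spacer fused to the Cas9 gRNA scaffold. Downstream, the EF-1α core promoter with its intron A expresses puromycin N-acetyltransferase so that transduced mammalian cells can be selected with puromycin. A WPRE after this cassette enhances transcript stability and expression.

The plasmid does not encode Cas9, so it is meant to be used with a separate Cas9 vector such as lentiCas9-Blast, or in cells that already express Cas9. Its typical application is CRISPR knockout of GRK4 in human cells after lentiviral packaging and transduction.
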