Addgene plasmid #77723: GRK4 gRNA (BRDN0001145215)
Purpose: 3rd generation lentiviral gRNA plasmid targeting human GRK4
Depositing lab: John Doench & David Root. Depositing organization: Broad Institute. Publication: Optimized sgRNA design to maximize activity and minimize off-target effects of CRISPR-Cas9. Doench JG, Fusi N, Sullender M, Hegde M, Vaimberg EW, Donovan KF, Smith I, Tothova Z, Wilen C, Orchard R, Virgin HW, Listgarten J, Root DE. Nat Biotechnol. 2016 Jan 18. doi: 10.1038/nbt.3437. PubMed 26780180.
Backbone
  Vector backbone: lentiGuide-Puro
  Backbone manufacturer: Zhang Lab (Addgene plasmid # 52963)
  Vector type: Mammalian Expression, Lentiviral, CRISPR
  Selectable markers: Puromycin
Growth in bacteria
  Bacterial resistance: Ampicillin, 100 μg/mL
  Growth temperature: 37°C
  Growth strain: DH5alpha
  Copy number: High Copy
Gene/Insert
  Gene/Insert name: GRK4 (alt names: GRK4; NM_001004056.1)
  gRNA/shRNA sequence: GCGGCTTGGAAGATTTACAG
  Species: H. sapiens (human)
  Entrez Gene: GRK4 (a.k.a. GPRK2L, GPRK4, GRK4a, IT11)
  Promoter: hU6
  Cloning method: Unknown
  Sequencing primers: 5′ U6-F; 3′ pS2-R
Terms and licenses: Academic/Nonprofit Terms; Industry Terms: Not Available to Industry
Depositor comments: The gRNA was designed to target the following Genbank reference sequence(s): NM_001004056.1,NM_001004057.1,NM_005307.2,NM_182982.2. Note that this plasmid does NOT contain Cas9. It should be used in conjunction with lentiCas9-Blast (Addgene #52962) or otherwise with cell lines already expressing Cas9. Browse the full kinome gRNA library at http://www.addgene.org/pooled-library/broadgpp-human-kinome/ or visit http://www.broadinstitute.org/rnai/public/ for detailed protocols and information.
How to cite: GRK4 gRNA (BRDN0001145215) was a gift from John Doench & David Root (Addgene plasmid # 77723 ; http://n2t.net/addgene:77723 ; RRID:Addgene_77723)
