>Addgene plasmid #77723 | GRK4 gRNA (BRDN0001145215) | depositor partial sequence | sequence record 145183 | Target Sequence
GCGGCTTGGAAGATTTACAG
