>Addgene plasmid #77723 | GRK4 gRNA (BRDN0001145215) | addgene partial sequence | sequence record 188305 | hU6-F
AGAAAGTAATAATTTCTTGGGTAGTTTGCAGTTTTAAAATTATGTTTTAAAATGGACTATCATATGCTTA
CCGTAACTTGAAAGTATTTCGATTTCTTGGCTTTATATATCTTGTGGAAAGGACGAAACACCGGCGGCTT
GGAAGATTTACAGGTTTTAGAGCTAGAAATAGCAAGTTAAAATAAGGCTAGTCCGTTATCAACTTGAAAA
AGTGGCACCGAGTCGGTGCTTTTTTAAGCTTGGCGTAACTAGATCTTGAGACAAATGGCAGTATTCATCC
ACAATTTTAAAAGAAAAGGGGGGATTGGGGGGTACAGTGCAGGGGAAAGAATAGTAGACATAATAGCAAC
AGACATACAAACTAAAGAATTACAAAAACAAATTACAAAAATTCAAAATTTTCGGGTTTATTACAGGGAC
AGCAGAGATCCACTTTGGCGCCGGCTCGAGGGGGCCCGGGTGCAAAGATGGATAAAGTTTTAAACAGAGA
GGAATCTTTGCAGCTAATGGACCTTCTAGGTCTTGAAAGGAGTGGGAATTGGCTCCGGTGCCCGTCAGTG
GGCAGAGCGC
